Addgene plasmid #70345: R777-E061 Hs.ERBB2
Purpose: Gateway ORF clone of human ERBB2 [NM_004448.3] with stop codon (for native or N-terminal fusions)
Depositing lab: Dominic Esposito. Depositing organization: National Cancer Institute (NCI).
Backbone
  Vector backbone: pDonor-255
  Backbone size w/o insert (bp): 2693
  Vector type: Gateway Entry Clone
Growth in bacteria
  Bacterial resistance: Spectinomycin, 50 μg/mL
  Growth temperature: 37°C
  Growth strain: DH10B
  Copy number: High Copy
Gene/Insert
  Gene/Insert name: ERBB2 (alt name: NM_004448.3)
  Species: H. sapiens (human)
  Insert size (bp): 3768
  Entrez Gene: ERBB2 (a.k.a. CD340, HER-2, HER-2/neu, HER2, MLN 19, MLN-19, NEU, NGL, TKR1, VSCN2, c-ERB-2, c-ERB2, p185(erbB2))
  Cloning method: Gateway Cloning
  Sequencing primers: 5′ M13F 23-mer (5'-CCCAGTCACGACGTTGTAAAACG); 3′ attLR 23-mer (5'-TAACATCAGAGATTTTGAGACAC)
Terms and licenses: Academic/Nonprofit Terms; Industry Terms: Not Available to Industry
How to cite: R777-E061 Hs.ERBB2 was a gift from Dominic Esposito (Addgene plasmid # 70345 ; http://n2t.net/addgene:70345 ; RRID:Addgene_70345)
