[The description below was written by a language model from this plasmid's Addgene catalogue record and pLannotate feature annotations shown in this document.]
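Description:
R777-E061 Hs.ERBB2 is a Gateway entry clone built on the pDonor-255 backbone that carries the full-length open reading frame of human ERBB2 (HER2/neu, reference transcript NM_004448.3), a receptor tyrosine kinase of the EGFR family. The plasmid totals about 6.5 kb, of which roughly 3.8 kb is the insert. It is maintained in E. coli at high copy through a ColE1/pUC-type origin and is selected with spectinomycin via the aadA aminoglycoside adenylyltransferase gene (SmR). This gene sits downstream of a fragment of the class 1 integron Pc promoter and a short remnant of a gentamicin resistance gene. Small lacZα and lacI fragments are also annotated and appear to be non-functional backbone remnants. The rrnB T1 and T2 terminators lie upstream of the cloning region, where such elements usually insulate an insert from read-through transcription.

The ERBB2 coding sequence is flanked by attL recombination sites. The automated annotation labels the upstream site as attL3 and the downstream one as a partial attL2, so the exact site identities are best checked against the sequence. As an entry clone, the plasmid has no annotated promoter driving the ORF and is not itself an expression vector. Instead, LR Clonase recombination transfers the ORF in a defined orientation into a destination vector that supplies the promoter, tags and host-specific elements. Because the ORF retains its native stop codon, it suits expression of untagged protein or N-terminal fusions, but not C-terminal fusions, which would need read-through of the stop. The record does not describe any specific downstream applications.
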