Features (pLannotate 1.2.2; 11 found; start..end, strand, type, name):
     18..54      -  CDS            lacZα (fragment): LacZα fragment of β-galactosidase; lacZ fragment
     85..180     +  protein_bind   attL3: mutant version of attL; recombination site for the Gateway® LR reaction LR Clonase™
    186..3950    +  CDS            ERBB2 (sequence withheld): ERBB2_HUMAN - Also known as HER2, MLN19, NEU, NGL. Experimental evidence at protein level: Swiss-Prot protein existence level 1. In the nucleus is involved in transcriptional regulation. Associates with the 5'-TCAAATTC-3' sequence in the PTGS2/COX-2 promoter and activates its transcription. Implicated in transcriptional activation of CDKN1A; the function involves STAT3 and SRC. Involved in the transcription of rRNA genes by RNA Pol I and enhances protein synthesis and cell growth. From Homo sapiens (Human).
   3958..4051    -  protein_bind   attL2 (fragment): mutant version of attL; recombination site for the Gateway® LR reaction LR Clonase™
   4166..4189    +  promoter       Pc promoter (fragment): intI1 (promoter lies within the coding sequence); class 1 integron promoter
   4365..4421    +  CDS            GmR (fragment): gentamycin acetyltransferase; aacC1; confers resistance to gentamycin
   4428..5219    +  CDS            SmR: aminoglycoside adenylyltransferase (Murphy, 1985); aadA; confers resistance to spectinomycin and streptomycin
   5312..5900    +  rep_origin     ori: high-copy-number ColE1/pMB1/pBR322/pUC origin of replication
   6083..6175    +  CDS            lacI (fragment): lac repressor; lacI; The lac repressor binds to the lac operator to inhibit transcription in E. coli. This inhibition can be relieved by adding lactose or isopropyl-β-D-thiogalactopyranoside (IPTG).
   6230..6257    -  terminator     rrnB T2 terminator: transcription terminator T2 from the E. coli rrnB gene
   6389..6432    +  terminator     rrnB T1 terminator: Escherichia coli rrnB; transcription terminator T1 from the E. coli rrnB gene
>Addgene plasmid #70345 | R777-E061 Hs.ERBB2 | depositor full sequence | sequence record 125794 | Full Sequence
TTAACGCTAGCATGGATGTTTTCCCAGTCACGACGTTGTAAAACGACGGCCAGTCTTAAAATTCGAGCTC
GGTCCGAGGATCCGAAATAATGATTTTATTTTGACTGATAGTGACCTGTTCGTTGCAACAAATTGATAAG
CAATGCTTTTTTATAATGCCAACTTTGTACAAAAAAGTTGGCACC
[3765 nt withheld, positions 186-3950]
TAATCAACTTTCTTGTACAAAGTTGGCATTATAGGAAAGCATTGCTTATCAATTTGTTGCAACGAACAGG
TCACTATCAGTCAAAATAAAATCATTATTTGCATGCAAGCTTAGATCCTCTAGACCAGCCAGGACAGAAA
TGCCTCGACTTCGCTGCTACCCAAGGTTGCCGGGTGACGCACACCGTGGAAACGGATGAAGGCACGAACC
CAGTGGACATAAGCCTGTTCGGTTCGTAAGCTGTAATGCAAGTAGCGTATGCGCTCACGCAACTGGTCCA
GAACCTTGACCGAACGCAGCGGTGGTAACGGCGCAGTGGCGGTTTTCATGGCTTGTTATGACTGTTTTTT
TGGGGTACAGTCTATGCCTCGGGCATCCAAGCAGCAAGCGCGTTACGCCGTGGGTCGATGTTTGATGTTA
TGGAGCAGCAACGATGTTACGCAGCAGGGCAGTCGCCCTAAAACAAAGTTAAACATTATGAGGGAAGCGG
TGATCGCCGAAGTATCGACTCAACTATCAGAGGTAGTTGGCGTCATCGAGCGCCATCTCGAACCGACGTT
GCTGGCCGTACATTTGTACGGCTCCGCAGTGGATGGCGGCCTGAAGCCACACAGTGATATTGATTTGCTG
GTTACGGTGACCGTAAGGCTTGATGAAACAACGCGGCGAGCTTTGATCAACGACCTTTTGGAAACTTCGG
CTTCCCCTGGAGAGAGCGAGATTCTCCGCGCTGTAGAAGTCACCATTGTTGTGCACGACGACATCATTCC
GTGGCGTTATCCAGCTAAGCGCGAACTGCAATTTGGAGAATGGCAGCGCAATGACATTCTTGCAGGTATC
TTCGAGCCAGCCACGATCGACATTGATCTGGCTATCTTGCTGACAAAAGCAAGAGAACATAGCGTTGCCT
TGGTAGGTCCAGCGGCGGAGGAACTCTTTGATCCGGTTCCTGAACAGGATCTATTTGAGGCGCTAAATGA
AACCTTAACGCTATGGAACTCGCCGCCCGACTGGGCTGGCGATGAGCGAAATGTAGTGCTTACGTTGTCC
CGCATTTGGTACAGCGCAGTAACCGGCAAAATCGCGCCGAAGGATGTCGCTGCCGACTGGGCAATGGAGC
GCCTGCCGGCCCAGTATCAGCCCGTCATACTTGAAGCTAGACAGGCTTATCTTGGACAAGAAGAAGATCG
CTTGGCCTCGCGCGCAGATCAGTTGGAAGAATTTGTCCACTACGTGAAAGGCGAGATCACCAAGGTAGTC
GGCAAATAACCCTCGAGCCACCCATGACCAAAATCCCTTAACGTGAGTTACGCGTCGTTCCACTGAGCGT
CAGACCCCGTAGAAAAGATCAAAGGATCTTCTTGAGATCCTTTTTTTCTGCGCGTAATCTGCTGCTTGCA
AACAAAAAAACCACCGCTACCAGCGGTGGTTTGTTTGCCGGATCAAGAGCTACCAACTCTTTTTCCGAAG
GTAACTGGCTTCAGCAGAGCGCAGATACCAAATACTGTCCTTCTAGTGTAGCCGTAGTTAGGCCACCACT
TCAAGAACTCTGTAGCACCGCCTACATACCTCGCTCTGCTAATCCTGTTACCAGTGGCTGCTGCCAGTGG
CGATAAGTCGTGTCTTACCGGGTTGGACTCAAGACGATAGTTACCGGATAAGGCGCAGCGGTCGGGCTGA
ACGGGGGGTTCGTGCACACAGCCCAGCTTGGAGCGAACGACCTACACCGAACTGAGATACCTACAGCGTG
AGCATTGAGAAAGCGCCACGCTTCCCGAAGGGAGAAAGGCGGACAGGTATCCGGTAAGCGGCAGGGTCGG
AACAGGAGAGCGCACGAGGGAGCTTCCAGGGGGAAACGCCTGGTATCTTTATAGTCCTGTCGGGTTTCGC
CACCTCTGACTTGAGCGTCGATTTTTGTGATGCTCGTCAGGGGGGCGGAGCCTATGGAAAAACGCCAGCA
ACGCGGCCTTTTTACGGTTCCTGGCCTTTTGCTGGCCTTTTGCTCACATGTTCTTTCCTGCGTTATCCCC
TGATTCTGTGGATAACCGTATTACCGCCTTTGAGTGAGCTGATACCGCTCGCCGCAGCCGAACGACCGAG
CGCAGCGAGTCAGTGAGCGAGGAAGCGGAAGAGCGCCCAATACGCAAACCGCCTCTCCCCGCGCGTTGGC
CGATTCATTAATGCAGCTGGCACGACAGGTTTCCCGACTGGAAAGCGGGCAGTGAGCGCAACGCAATTAA
TACGCGTACCGCTAGCCAGGAAGAGTTTGTAGAAACGCAAAAAGGCCATCCGTCAGGATGGCCTTCTGCT
TAGTTTGATGCCTGGCAGTTTATGGCGGGCGTCCTGCCCGCCACCCTCCGGGCCGTTGCTTCACAACGTT
CAAATCCGCTCCCGGCGGATTTGTCCTACTCAGGAGAGCGTTCACCGACAAACAACAGATAAAACGAAAG
GCCCAGTCTTCCGACTGAGCCTTTCGTTTTATTTGATGCCTGGCAGTTCCCTACTCTCGCG
