>Addgene plasmid #70345 | R777-E061 Hs.ERBB2 | addgene partial sequence | sequence record 129361 | pCR8_R1 5'-cgaaccgaacaggcttatgt-3'
GTGCGTCACCCGGCAACCTTGGGTAGCAGCGAAGTCGAGGCATTTCTGTCCTGGCTGGTCTAGAGGATCT
AAGCTTGCATGCAAATAATGATTTTATTTTGACTGATAGTGACCTGTTCGTTGCAACAAATTGATAAGCA
ATGCTTTCCTATAATGCCAACTTTGTACAAGAAAGTTGATTA
[675 nt withheld, positions 183-857]
